Addgene plasmid #110737: pEN35-CDKN2A-Ex2-R
Purpose: Encodes Cas9 nickase and gRNA targeting CDKN2A Exon2
Depositing lab: Robert Judson-Torres. Depositing organization: University of California, San Francisco (UCSF). Publication: Bi-allelic Loss of CDKN2A Initiates Melanoma Invasion via BRN2 Activation. Zeng H, Jorapur A, Shain AH, Lang UE, Torres R, Zhang Y, McNeal AS, Botton T, Lin J, Donne M, Bastian IN, Yu R, North JP, Pincus L, Ruben BS, Joseph NM, Yeh I, Bastian BC, Judson RL. Cancer Cell. 2018 Jul 9;34(1):56-68.e9. doi: 10.1016/j.ccell.2018.05.014. PubMed 29990501.
Backbone
  Vector backbone: pEN35
  Vector type: Mammalian Expression, CRISPR
Growth in bacteria
  Bacterial resistance: Ampicillin, 100 μg/mL
  Growth temperature: 37°C
  Growth strain: DH5alpha
  Copy number: High Copy
Gene/Insert
  Gene/Insert name: CDKN2A gRNA
  gRNA/shRNA sequence: GACCCGTGCACGACGCTGCCCGG
  Species: H. sapiens (human)
  Entrez Gene: CDKN2A (a.k.a. ARF, CAI2, CDK4I, CDKN2, CMM2, INK4, INK4A, MLM, MTS-1, MTS1, P14, P14ARF, P16, P16-INK4A, P16INK4, P16INK4A, P19, P19ARF, TP16)
  Cloning method: Restriction Enzyme; 5′ cloning site unknown (unknown if destroyed); 3′ cloning site unknown (unknown if destroyed)
Terms and licenses: Academic/Nonprofit Terms; Industry Terms: Not Available to Industry
How to cite: pEN35-CDKN2A-Ex2-R was a gift from Robert Judson-Torres (Addgene plasmid # 110737 ; http://n2t.net/addgene:110737 ; RRID:Addgene_110737)
