[The description below was written by a language model from this plasmid's Addgene catalogue record and pLannotate feature annotations shown in this document.]
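Description:
pEN35-CDKN2A-Ex2-R is an all-in-one mammalian CRISPR expression plasmid built on the pEN35 backbone. According to its catalogue entry, it encodes a Cas9 nickase together with a single guide RNA directed against exon 2 of human CDKN2A, the locus encoding p16INK4A and p14ARF. It is maintained in E. coli as a high-copy plasmid through a ColE1/pUC-type origin and selected with ampicillin via the β-lactamase gene. A filamentous phage origin (called f1 in one sequence record and M13 in the other) is also present. The two available full sequences, one from the depositor and one from repository sequencing, differ by a single nucleotide in length and give essentially identical annotations.

The plasmid carries two expression units. A human U6 RNA polymerase III promoter drives the guide, with the CDKN2A spacer presumably occupying the short unannotated gap between the promoter and the Streptococcus pyogenes tracrRNA/gRNA scaffold. Downstream, a CMV enhancer, chicken β-actin promoter and hybrid CBA/MVM intron drive a continuous S. pyogenes Cas9 open reading frame. This frame is annotated as overlapping N- and C-terminal portions, is preceded by an HA epitope tag fragment, and ends at a bGH polyadenylation signal. The nickase mutation is stated only in the catalogue purpose and is not resolved by the feature table. Only one AAV2 inverted terminal repeat is annotated, so the record does not support describing the plasmid as a packageable AAV vector. No mammalian selection marker or fluorescent reporter is annotated.

A nickase cuts only one DNA strand, and the "R" suffix suggests this plasmid is one of a pair of offset guides, although the record does not say so. The associated publication concerns bi-allelic CDKN2A loss in melanoma invasion.
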