Features (pLannotate 1.2.2; 18 found; start..end, strand, type, name):
      1..241     +  promoter       U6 promoter: RNA polymerase III promoter for human U6 snRNA
    288..355     +  misc_RNA       tracrRNA (fragment): trans-activating CRISPR RNA for the Streptococcus pyogenes CRISPR/Cas9 system
    362..405     +  misc_RNA       gRNA scaffold (fragment): guide RNA scaffold for the Streptococcus pyogenes CRISPR/Cas9 system
    452..737     +  enhancer       CMV enhancer: human cytomegalovirus immediate early enhancer; contains an 18-bp deletion relative to the standard CMV enhancer
    739..1016    +  promoter       chicken β-actin promoter: No description available
   1017..1244    +  intron         hybrid intron: hybrid between chicken β-actin (CBA) and minute virus of mice (MMV) introns (Gray et al., 2011)
   1265..1292    +  CDS            3xHA (fragment): three tandem HA epitope tags
   1325..3040    +  CDS            Cas9(N): N-terminal portion of Streptococcus pyogenes Cas9 (Zetsche et al., 2015)
   2927..5425    +  CDS            Cas9(C): C-terminal portion of Streptococcus pyogenes Cas9 (Zetsche et al., 2015)
   5492..5603    +  polyA_signal   bGH poly(A) signal: bovine growth hormone polyadenylation signal
   5708..5848    +  repeat_region  AAV2 ITR: inverted terminal repeat of adeno-associated virus serotype 2 inverted
   5853..5904    -  misc_feature   bom (fragment): basis of mobility region from pBR322
   5923..6378    +  rep_origin     f1 ori (sequence partly withheld): f1 bacteriophage origin of replication; arrow indicates direction of (+) strand synthesis
   6379..6428    -  misc_feature   bom (fragment): basis of mobility region from pBR322
   6530..6565    -  CDS            rop (fragment): Rop protein, which maintains plasmids at low copy number; rop
   6660..6764    +  promoter       AmpR promoter: bla
   6765..7625    +  CDS            AmpR: β-lactamase; bla; confers resistance to ampicillin, carbenicillin, and related antibiotics
   7796..8384    +  rep_origin     ori: high-copy-number ColE1/pMB1/pBR322/pUC origin of replication
>Addgene plasmid #110737 | pEN35-CDKN2A-Ex2-R | addgene full sequence | sequence record 214298 | Addgene NGS Result
GAGGGCCTATTTCCCATGATTCCTTCATATTTGCATATACGATACAAGGCTGTTAGAGAGATAATTGGAA
TTAATTTGACTGTAAACACAAAGATATTAGTACAAAATACGTGACGTAGAAAGTAATAATTTCTTGGGTA
GTTTGCAGTTTTAAAATTATGTTTTAAAATGGACTATCATATGCTTACCGTAACTTGAAAGTATTTCGAT
TTCTTGGCTTTATATATCTTGTGGAAAGGACGAAACACCGACCCGTGCACGACGCTGCCGTTTAAGAGCT
ATGCTGGAAACAGCATAGCAAGTTTAAATAAGGCTAGTCCGTTATCAACTTGAAAAAGTGGCACCGAGTC
GGTGCTTTTTTGTTTTAGAGCTAGAAATAGCAAGTTAAAATAAGGCTAGTCCGTTTTTAGCGCGTGCGCC
AATTCTGCAGACAAATGGCTCTAGAGGTACCCGTTACATAACTTACGGTAAATGGCCCGCCTGGCTGACC
GCCCAACGACCCCCGCCCATTGACGTCAATAGTAACGCCAATAGGGACTTTCCATTGACGTCAATGGGTG
GAGTATTTACGGTAAACTGCCCACTTGGCAGTACATCAAGTGTATCATATGCCAAGTACGCCCCCTATTG
ACGTCAATGACGGTAAATGGCCCGCCTGGCATTGTGCCCAGTACATGACCTTATGGGACTTTCCTACTTG
GCAGTACATCTACGTATTAGTCATCGCTATTACCATGGTCGAGGTGAGCCCCACGTTCTGCTTCACTCTC
CCCATCTCCCCCCCCTCCCCACCCCCAATTTTGTATTTATTTATTTTTTAATTATTTTGTGCAGCGATGG
GGGCGGGGGGGGGGGGGGGGCGCGCGCCRGGSGGGGSGGGGSGGGGSGRGGGGSGGGGSGGGGCGAGGCG
GAGAGGTGCGGCGGCAGCCAATCAGAGCGGCGCGCTCCGAAAGTTTCCTTTTATGGCGAGGCGGCGGCGG
CGGCGGCCCTATAAAAAGCGAAGCGCGCGGCGGGCGGGAGTCGCTGCGCGCTGCCTTCGCCCCGTGCCCC
GCTCCGCCGCCGCCTCGCGCCGCCCGCCCCGGCTCTGACTGACCGCGTTACTCCCACAGGTGAGCGGGCG
GGACGGCCCTTCTCCTCCGGGCTGTAATTAGCTGAGCAAGAGGTAAGGGTTTAAGGGATGGTTGGTTGGT
GGGGTATTAATGTTTAATTACCTGGAGCACCTGCCTGAAATCACTTTTTTTCAGGTTGGACCGGTGCCAC
CATGTACCCATACGATGTTCCAGATTACGCTTCGCCGAAGAAAAAGCGCAAGGTCGAAGCGTCCGACAAG
AAGTACAGCATCGGCCTGGCCATCGGCACCAACTCTGTGGGCTGGGCCGTGATCACCGACGAGTACAAGG
TGCCCAGCAAGAAATTCAAGGTGCTGGGCAACACCGACCGGCACAGCATCAAGAAGAACCTGATCGGAGC
CCTGCTGTTCGACAGCGGCGAAACAGCCGAGGCCACCCGGCTGAAGAGAACCGCCAGAAGAAGATACACC
AGACGGAAGAACCGGATCTGCTATCTGCAAGAGATCTTCAGCAACGAGATGGCCAAGGTGGACGACAGCT
TCTTCCACAGACTGGAAGAGTCCTTCCTGGTGGAAGAGGATAAGAAGCACGAGCGGCACCCCATCTTCGG
CAACATCGTGGACGAGGTGGCCTACCACGAGAAGTACCCCACCATCTACCACCTGAGAAAGAAACTGGTG
GACAGCACCGACAAGGCCGACCTGCGGCTGATCTATCTGGCCCTGGCCCACATGATCAAGTTCCGGGGCC
ACTTCCTGATCGAGGGCGACCTGAACCCCGACAACAGCGACGTGGACAAGCTGTTCATCCAGCTGGTGCA
GACCTACAACCAGCTGTTCGAGGAAAACCCCATCAACGCCAGCGGCGTGGACGCCAAGGCCATCCTGTCT
GCCAGACTGAGCAAGAGCAGACGGCTGGAAAATCTGATCGCCCAGCTGCCCGGCGAGAAGAAGAATGGCC
TGTTCGGCAACCTGATTGCCCTGAGCCTGGGCCTGACCCCCAACTTCAAGAGCAACTTCGACCTGGCCGA
GGATGCCAAACTGCAGCTGAGCAAGGACACCTACGACGACGACCTGGACAACCTGCTGGCCCAGATCGGC
GACCAGTACGCCGACCTGTTTCTGGCCGCCAAGAACCTGTCCGACGCCATCCTGCTGAGCGACATCCTGA
GAGTGAACACCGAGATCACCAAGGCCCCCCTGAGCGCCTCTATGATCAAGAGATACGACGAGCACCACCA
GGACCTGACCCTGCTGAAAGCTCTCGTGCGGCAGCAGCTGCCTGAGAAGTACAAAGAGATTTTCTTCGAC
CAGAGCAAGAACGGCTACGCCGGCTACATTGACGGCGGAGCCAGCCAGGAAGAGTTCTACAAGTTCATCA
AGCCCATCCTGGAAAAGATGGACGGCACCGAGGAACTGCTCGTGAAGCTGAACAGAGAGGACCTGCTGCG
GAAGCAGCGGACCTTCGACAACGGCAGCATCCCCCACCAGATCCACCTGGGAGAGCTGCACGCCATTCTG
CGGCGGCAGGAAGATTTTTACCCATTCCTGAAGGACAACCGGGAAAAGATCGAGAAGATCCTGACCTTCC
GCATCCCCTACTACGTGGGCCCTCTGGCCAGGGGAAACAGCAGATTCGCCTGGATGACCAGAAAGAGCGA
GGAAACCATCACCCCCTGGAACTTCGAGGAAGTGGTGGACAAGGGCGCTTCCGCCCAGAGCTTCATCGAG
CGGATGACCAACTTCGATAAGAACCTGCCCAACGAGAAGGTGCTGCCCAAGCACAGCCTGCTGTACGAGT
ACTTCACCGTGTATAACGAGCTGACCAAAGTGAAATACGTGACCGAGGGAATGAGAAAGCCCGCCTTCCT
GAGCGGCGAGCAGAAAAAGGCCATCGTGGACCTGCTGTTCAAGACCAACCGGAAAGTGACCGTGAAGCAG
CTGAAAGAGGACTACTTCAAGAAAATCGAGTGCTTCGACTCCGTGGAAATCTCCGGCGTGGAAGATCGGT
TCAACGCCTCCCTGGGCACATACCACGATCTGCTGAAAATTATCAAGGACAAGGACTTCCTGGACAATGA
GGAAAACGAGGACATTCTGGAAGATATCGTGCTGACCCTGACACTGTTTGAGGACAGAGAGATGATCGAG
GAACGGCTGAAAACCTATGCCCACCTGTTCGACGACAAAGTGATGAAGCAGCTGAAGCGGCGGAGATACA
CCGGCTGGGGCAGGCTGAGCCGGAAGCTGATCAACGGCATCCGGGACAAGCAGTCCGGCAAGACAATCCT
GGATTTCCTGAAGTCCGACGGCTTCGCCAACAGAAACTTCATGCAGCTGATCCACGACGACAGCCTGACC
TTTAAAGAGGACATCCAGAAAGCCCAGGTGTCCGGCCAGGGCGATAGCCTGCACGAGCACATTGCCAATC
TGGCCGGCAGCCCCGCCATTAAGAAGGGCATCCTGCAGACAGTGAAGGTGGTGGACGAGCTCGTGAAAGT
GATGGGCCGGCACAAGCCCGAGAACATCGTGATCGAAATGGCCAGAGAGAACCAGACCACCCAGAAGGGA
CAGAAGAACAGCCGCGAGAGAATGAAGCGGATCGAAGAGGGCATCAAAGAGCTGGGCAGCCAGATCCTGA
AAGAACACCCCGTGGAAAACACCCAGCTGCAGAACGAGAAGCTGTACCTGTACTACCTGCAGAATGGGCG
GGATATGTACGTGGACCAGGAACTGGACATCAACCGGCTGTCCGACTACGATGTGGACCATATCGTGCCT
CAGAGCTTTCTGAAGGACGACTCCATCGACAACAAGGTGCTGACCAGAAGCGACAAGAACCGGGGCAAGA
GCGACAACGTGCCCTCCGAAGAGGTCGTGAAGAAGATGAAGAACTACTGGCGGCAGCTGCTGAACGCCAA
GCTGATTACCCAGAGAAAGTTCGACAATCTGACCAAGGCCGAGAGAGGCGGCCTGAGCGAACTGGATAAG
GCCGGCTTCATCAAGAGACAGCTGGTGGAAACCCGGCAGATCACAAAGCACGTGGCACAGATCCTGGACT
CCCGGATGAACACTAAGTACGACGAGAATGACAAGCTGATCCGGGAAGTGAAAGTGATCACCCTGAAGTC
CAAGCTGGTGTCCGATTTCCGGAAGGATTTCCAGTTTTACAAAGTGCGCGAGATCAACAACTACCACCAC
GCCCACGACGCCTACCTGAACGCCGTCGTGGGAACCGCCCTGATCAAAAAGTACCCTAAGCTGGAAAGCG
AGTTCGTGTACGGCGACTACAAGGTGTACGACGTGCGGAAGATGATCGCCAAGAGCGAGCAGGAAATCGG
CAAGGCTACCGCCAAGTACTTCTTCTACAGCAACATCATGAACTTTTTCAAGACCGAGATTACCCTGGCC
AACGGCGAGATCCGGAAGCGGCCTCTGATCGAGACAAACGGCGAAACCGGGGAGATCGTGTGGGATAAGG
GCCGGGATTTTGCCACCGTGCGGAAAGTGCTGAGCATGCCCCAAGTGAATATCGTGAAAAAGACCGAGGT
GCAGACAGGCGGCTTCAGCAAAGAGTCTATCCTGCCCAAGAGGAACAGCGATAAGCTGATCGCCAGAAAG
AAGGACTGGGACCCTAAGAAGTACGGCGGCTTCGACAGCCCCACCGTGGCCTATTCTGTGCTGGTGGTGG
CCAAAGTGGAAAAGGGCAAGTCCAAGAAACTGAAGAGTGTGAAAGAGCTGCTGGGGATCACCATCATGGA
AAGAAGCAGCTTCGAGAAGAATCCCATCGACTTTCTGGAAGCCAAGGGCTACAAAGAAGTGAAAAAGGAC
CTGATCATCAAGCTGCCTAAGTACTCCCTGTTCGAGCTGGAAAACGGCCGGAAGAGAATGCTGGCCTCTG
CCGGCGAACTGCAGAAGGGAAACGAACTGGCCCTGCCCTCCAAATATGTGAACTTCCTGTACCTGGCCAG
CCACTATGAGAAGCTGAAGGGCTCCCCCGAGGATAATGAGCAGAAACAGCTGTTTGTGGAACAGCACAAG
CACTACCTGGACGAGATCATCGAGCAGATCAGCGAGTTCTCCAAGAGAGTGATCCTGGCCGACGCTAATC
TGGACAAAGTGCTGTCCGCCTACAACAAGCACCGGGATAAGCCCATCAGAGAGCAGGCCGAGAATATCAT
CCACCTGTTTACCCTGACCAATCTGGGAGCCCCTGCCGCCTTCAAGTACTTTGACACCACCATCGACCGG
AAGAGGTACACCAGCACCAAAGAGGTGCTGGACGCCACCCTGATCCACCAGAGCATCACCGGCCTGTACG
AGACACGGATCGACCTGTCTCAGCTGGGAGGCGACAGCCCCAAGAAGAAGAGAAAGGTGGAGGCCAGCTA
AGAATTCCTAGAGCTCGCTGATCAGCCTCGACTGTGCCTTCTAGTTGCCAGCCATCTGTTGTTTGCCCCT
CCCCCGTGCCTTCCTTGACCCTGGAAGGTGCCACTCCCACTGTCCTTTCCTAATAAAATGAGGAAATTGC
ATCGCATTGTCTGAGTAGGTGTCATTCTATTCTGGGGGGTGGGGTGGGGCAGGACAGCAAGGGGGAGGAT
TGGGAAGAGAATAGCAGGCATGCTGGGGAGCGGCCGCAGGAACCCCTAGTGATGGAGTTGGCCACTCCCT
CTCTGCGCGCTCGCTCGCTCACTGAGGCCGGGCGACCAAAGGTCGCCCGACGCCCGGGCTTTGCCCGGGC
GGCCTCAGTGAGCGAGCGAGCGCGCAGCTGCCTGCAGGGGCGCCTGATGCGGTATTTTCTCCTTACGCAT
CTGTGCGGTATTTCACACCGCATA
[95 nt withheld, positions 5905-5999]
T
[46 nt withheld, positions 6001-6046]
C
[141 nt withheld, positions 6048-6188]
CCTTTGACGTTGGAGTCCACGTTCTTT
[37 nt withheld, positions 6216-6252]
ACTCTATCTCGGGCTATTCTTTTGATTTATAAGGGATTTTGCCGATTTCGGTCTATTGGTTAAAAAATGA
GCTGATTTAACAAAAATTTAACGCGAATTTTAACAAAATATTAACGTTTACAATTTTATGGTGCACTCTC
AGTACAATCTGCTCTGATGCCGCATAGTTAAGCCAGCCCCGACACCCGCCAACACCCGCTGACGCGCCCT
GACGGGCTTGTCTGCTCCCGGCATCCGCTTACAGACAAGCTGTGACCGTCTCCGGGAGCTGCATGTGTCA
GAGGTTTTCACCGTCATCACCGAAACGCGCGAGACGAAAGGGCCTCGTGATACGCCTATTTTTATAGGTT
AATGTCATGATAATAATGGTTTCTTAGACGTCAGGTGGCACTTTTCGGGGAAATGTGCGCGGAACCCCTA
TTTGTTTATTTTTCTAAATACATTCAAATATGTATCCGCTCATGAGACAATAACCCTGATAAATGCTTCA
ATAATATTGAAAAAGGAAGAGTATGAGTATTCAACATTTCCGTGTCGCCCTTATTCCCTTTTTTGCGGCA
TTTTGCCTTCCTGTTTTTGCTCACCCAGAAACGCTGGTGAAAGTAAAAGATGCTGAAGATCAGTTGGGTG
CACGAGTGGGTTACATCGAACTGGATCTCAACAGCGGTAAGATCCTTGAGAGTTTTCGCCCCGAAGAACG
TTTTCCAATGATGAGCACTTTTAAAGTTCTGCTATGTGGCGCGGTATTATCCCGTATTGACGCCGGGCAA
GAGCAACTCGGTCGCCGCATACACTATTCTCAGAATGACTTGGTTGAGTACTCACCAGTCACAGAAAAGC
ATCTTACGGATGGCATGACAGTAAGAGAATTATGCAGTGCTGCCATAACCATGAGTGATAACACTGCGGC
CAACTTACTTCTGACAACGATCGGAGGACCGAAGGAGCTAACCGCTTTTTTGCACAACATGGGGGATCAT
GTAACTCGCCTTGATCGTTGGGAACCGGAGCTGAATGAAGCCATACCAAACGACGAGCGTGACACCACGA
TGCCTGTAGCAATGGCAACAACGTTGCGCAAACTATTAACTGGCGAACTACTTACTCTAGCTTCCCGGCA
ACAATTAATAGACTGGATGGAGGCGGATAAAGTTGCAGGACCACTTCTGCGCTCGGCCCTTCCGGCTGGC
TGGTTTATTGCTGATAAATCTGGAGCCGGTGAGCGTGGAAGCCGCGGTATCATTGCAGCACTGGGGCCAG
ATGGTAAGCCCTCCCGTATCGTAGTTATCTACACGACGGGGAGTCAGGCAACTATGGATGAACGAAATAG
ACAGATCGCTGAGATAGGTGCCTCACTGATTAAGCATTGGTAACTGTCAGACCAAGTTTACTCATATATA
CTTTAGATTGATTTAAAACTTCATTTTTAATTTAAAAGGATCTAGGTGAAGATCCTTTTTGATAATCTCA
TGACCAAAATCCCTTAACGTGAGTTTTCGTTCCACTGAGCGTCAGACCCCGTAGAAAAGATCAAAGGATC
TTCTTGAGATCCTTTTTTTCTGCGCGTAATCTGCTGCTTGCAAACAAAAAAACCACCGCTACCAGCGGTG
GTTTGTTTGCCGGATCAAGAGCTACCAACTCTTTTTCCGAAGGTAACTGGCTTCAGCAGAGCGCAGATAC
CAAATACTGTTCTTCTAGTGTAGCCGTAGTTAGGCCACCACTTCAAGAACTCTGTAGCACCGCCTACATA
CCTCGCTCTGCTAATCCTGTTACCAGTGGCTGCTGCCAGTGGCGATAAGTCGTGTCTTACCGGGTTGGAC
TCAAGACGATAGTTACCGGATAAGGCGCAGCGGTCGGGCTGAACGGGGGGTTCGTGCACACAGCCCAGCT
TGGAGCGAACGACCTACACCGAACTGAGATACCTACAGCGTGAGCTATGAGAAAGCGCCACGCTTCCCGA
AGGGAGAAAGGCGGACAGGTATCCGGTAAGCGGCAGGGTCGGAACAGGAGAGCGCACGAGGGAGCTTCCA
GGGGGAAACGCCTGGTATCTTTATAGTCCTGTCGGGTTTCGCCACCTCTGACTTGAGCGTCGATTTTTGT
GATGCTCGTCAGGGGGGCGGAGCCTATGGAAAAACGCCAGCAACGCGGCCTTTTTACGGTTCCTGGCCTT
TTGCTGGCCTTTTGCTCACATGT
