Features (pLannotate 1.2.2; 18 found; start..end, strand, type, name):
      1..241     +  promoter       U6 promoter: RNA polymerase III promoter for human U6 snRNA
    288..355     +  misc_RNA       tracrRNA (fragment): trans-activating CRISPR RNA for the Streptococcus pyogenes CRISPR/Cas9 system
    362..405     +  misc_RNA       gRNA scaffold (fragment): guide RNA scaffold for the Streptococcus pyogenes CRISPR/Cas9 system
    452..737     +  enhancer       CMV enhancer: human cytomegalovirus immediate early enhancer; contains an 18-bp deletion relative to the standard CMV enhancer
    739..1016    +  promoter       chicken β-actin promoter: No description available
   1017..1245    +  intron         hybrid intron: hybrid between chicken β-actin (CBA) and minute virus of mice (MMV) introns (Gray et al., 2011)
   1266..1293    +  CDS            3xHA (fragment): three tandem HA epitope tags
   1326..3041    +  CDS            Cas9(N): N-terminal portion of Streptococcus pyogenes Cas9 (Zetsche et al., 2015)
   2928..5426    +  CDS            Cas9(C): C-terminal portion of Streptococcus pyogenes Cas9 (Zetsche et al., 2015)
   5493..5604    +  polyA_signal   bGH poly(A) signal: bovine growth hormone polyadenylation signal
   5709..5849    +  repeat_region  AAV2 ITR: inverted terminal repeat of adeno-associated virus serotype 2 inverted
   5854..5905    -  misc_feature   bom (fragment): basis of mobility region from pBR322
   5924..6304    +  rep_origin     M13 ori (sequence partly withheld): M13 bacteriophage origin of replication; arrow indicates direction of (+) strand synthesis
   6380..6429    -  misc_feature   bom (fragment): basis of mobility region from pBR322
   6531..6566    -  CDS            rop (fragment): Rop protein, which maintains plasmids at low copy number; rop
   6661..6765    +  promoter       AmpR promoter: bla
   6766..7626    +  CDS            AmpR: β-lactamase; bla; confers resistance to ampicillin, carbenicillin, and related antibiotics
   7797..8385    +  rep_origin     ori: high-copy-number ColE1/pMB1/pBR322/pUC origin of replication
>Addgene plasmid #110737 | pEN35-CDKN2A-Ex2-R | depositor full sequence | sequence record 216863 | pEN35-CDKN2A-Ex2-R  sequence 8446 bps
GAGGGCCTATTTCCCATGATTCCTTCATATTTGCATATACGATACAAGGCTGTTAGAGAGATAATTGGAA
TTAATTTGACTGTAAACACAAAGATATTAGTACAAAATACGTGACGTAGAAAGTAATAATTTCTTGGGTA
GTTTGCAGTTTTAAAATTATGTTTTAAAATGGACTATCATATGCTTACCGTAACTTGAAAGTATTTCGAT
TTCTTGGCTTTATATATCTTGTGGAAAGGACGAAACACCGACCCGTGCACGACGCTGCCGTTTAAGAGCT
ATGCTGGAAACAGCATAGCAAGTTTAAATAAGGCTAGTCCGTTATCAACTTGAAAAAGTGGCACCGAGTC
GGTGCTTTTTTGTTTTAGAGCTAGAAATAGCAAGTTAAAATAAGGCTAGTCCGTTTTTAGCGCGTGCGCC
AATTCTGCAGACAAATGGCTCTAGAGGTACCCGTTACATAACTTACGGTAAATGGCCCGCCTGGCTGACC
GCCCAACGACCCCCGCCCATTGACGTCAATAGTAACGCCAATAGGGACTTTCCATTGACGTCAATGGGTG
GAGTATTTACGGTAAACTGCCCACTTGGCAGTACATCAAGTGTATCATATGCCAAGTACGCCCCCTATTG
ACGTCAATGACGGTAAATGGCCCGCCTGGCATTGTGCCCAGTACATGACCTTATGGGACTTTCCTACTTG
GCAGTACATCTACGTATTAGTCATCGCTATTACCATGGTCGAGGTGAGCCCCACGTTCTGCTTCACTCTC
CCCATCTCCCCCCCCTCCCCACCCCCAATTTTGTATTTATTTATTTTTTAATTATTTTGTGCAGCGATGG
GGGCGGGGGGGGGGGGGGGGCGCGCGCCAGGCGGGGCGGGGCGGGGCGAGGGGCGGGGCGGGGCGAGGCG
GAGAGGTGCGGCGGCAGCCAATCAGAGCGGCGCGCTCCGAAAGTTTCCTTTTATGGCGAGGCGGCGGCGG
CGGCGGCCCTATAAAAAGCGAAGCGCGCGGCGGGCGGGAGTCGCTGCGACGCTGCCTTCGCCCCGTGCCC
CGCTCCGCCGCCGCCTCGCGCCGCCCGCCCCGGCTCTGACTGACCGCGTTACTCCCACAGGTGAGCGGGC
GGGACGGCCCTTCTCCTCCGGGCTGTAATTAGCTGAGCAAGAGGTAAGGGTTTAAGGGATGGTTGGTTGG
TGGGGTATTAATGTTTAATTACCTGGAGCACCTGCCTGAAATCACTTTTTTTCAGGTTGGACCGGTGCCA
CCATGTACCCATACGATGTTCCAGATTACGCTTCGCCGAAGAAAAAGCGCAAGGTCGAAGCGTCCGACAA
GAAGTACAGCATCGGCCTGGCCATCGGCACCAACTCTGTGGGCTGGGCCGTGATCACCGACGAGTACAAG
GTGCCCAGCAAGAAATTCAAGGTGCTGGGCAACACCGACCGGCACAGCATCAAGAAGAACCTGATCGGAG
CCCTGCTGTTCGACAGCGGCGAAACAGCCGAGGCCACCCGGCTGAAGAGAACCGCCAGAAGAAGATACAC
CAGACGGAAGAACCGGATCTGCTATCTGCAAGAGATCTTCAGCAACGAGATGGCCAAGGTGGACGACAGC
TTCTTCCACAGACTGGAAGAGTCCTTCCTGGTGGAAGAGGATAAGAAGCACGAGCGGCACCCCATCTTCG
GCAACATCGTGGACGAGGTGGCCTACCACGAGAAGTACCCCACCATCTACCACCTGAGAAAGAAACTGGT
GGACAGCACCGACAAGGCCGACCTGCGGCTGATCTATCTGGCCCTGGCCCACATGATCAAGTTCCGGGGC
CACTTCCTGATCGAGGGCGACCTGAACCCCGACAACAGCGACGTGGACAAGCTGTTCATCCAGCTGGTGC
AGACCTACAACCAGCTGTTCGAGGAAAACCCCATCAACGCCAGCGGCGTGGACGCCAAGGCCATCCTGTC
TGCCAGACTGAGCAAGAGCAGACGGCTGGAAAATCTGATCGCCCAGCTGCCCGGCGAGAAGAAGAATGGC
CTGTTCGGCAACCTGATTGCCCTGAGCCTGGGCCTGACCCCCAACTTCAAGAGCAACTTCGACCTGGCCG
AGGATGCCAAACTGCAGCTGAGCAAGGACACCTACGACGACGACCTGGACAACCTGCTGGCCCAGATCGG
CGACCAGTACGCCGACCTGTTTCTGGCCGCCAAGAACCTGTCCGACGCCATCCTGCTGAGCGACATCCTG
AGAGTGAACACCGAGATCACCAAGGCCCCCCTGAGCGCCTCTATGATCAAGAGATACGACGAGCACCACC
AGGACCTGACCCTGCTGAAAGCTCTCGTGCGGCAGCAGCTGCCTGAGAAGTACAAAGAGATTTTCTTCGA
CCAGAGCAAGAACGGCTACGCCGGCTACATTGACGGCGGAGCCAGCCAGGAAGAGTTCTACAAGTTCATC
AAGCCCATCCTGGAAAAGATGGACGGCACCGAGGAACTGCTCGTGAAGCTGAACAGAGAGGACCTGCTGC
GGAAGCAGCGGACCTTCGACAACGGCAGCATCCCCCACCAGATCCACCTGGGAGAGCTGCACGCCATTCT
GCGGCGGCAGGAAGATTTTTACCCATTCCTGAAGGACAACCGGGAAAAGATCGAGAAGATCCTGACCTTC
CGCATCCCCTACTACGTGGGCCCTCTGGCCAGGGGAAACAGCAGATTCGCCTGGATGACCAGAAAGAGCG
AGGAAACCATCACCCCCTGGAACTTCGAGGAAGTGGTGGACAAGGGCGCTTCCGCCCAGAGCTTCATCGA
GCGGATGACCAACTTCGATAAGAACCTGCCCAACGAGAAGGTGCTGCCCAAGCACAGCCTGCTGTACGAG
TACTTCACCGTGTATAACGAGCTGACCAAAGTGAAATACGTGACCGAGGGAATGAGAAAGCCCGCCTTCC
TGAGCGGCGAGCAGAAAAAGGCCATCGTGGACCTGCTGTTCAAGACCAACCGGAAAGTGACCGTGAAGCA
GCTGAAAGAGGACTACTTCAAGAAAATCGAGTGCTTCGACTCCGTGGAAATCTCCGGCGTGGAAGATCGG
TTCAACGCCTCCCTGGGCACATACCACGATCTGCTGAAAATTATCAAGGACAAGGACTTCCTGGACAATG
AGGAAAACGAGGACATTCTGGAAGATATCGTGCTGACCCTGACACTGTTTGAGGACAGAGAGATGATCGA
GGAACGGCTGAAAACCTATGCCCACCTGTTCGACGACAAAGTGATGAAGCAGCTGAAGCGGCGGAGATAC
ACCGGCTGGGGCAGGCTGAGCCGGAAGCTGATCAACGGCATCCGGGACAAGCAGTCCGGCAAGACAATCC
TGGATTTCCTGAAGTCCGACGGCTTCGCCAACAGAAACTTCATGCAGCTGATCCACGACGACAGCCTGAC
CTTTAAAGAGGACATCCAGAAAGCCCAGGTGTCCGGCCAGGGCGATAGCCTGCACGAGCACATTGCCAAT
CTGGCCGGCAGCCCCGCCATTAAGAAGGGCATCCTGCAGACAGTGAAGGTGGTGGACGAGCTCGTGAAAG
TGATGGGCCGGCACAAGCCCGAGAACATCGTGATCGAAATGGCCAGAGAGAACCAGACCACCCAGAAGGG
ACAGAAGAACAGCCGCGAGAGAATGAAGCGGATCGAAGAGGGCATCAAAGAGCTGGGCAGCCAGATCCTG
AAAGAACACCCCGTGGAAAACACCCAGCTGCAGAACGAGAAGCTGTACCTGTACTACCTGCAGAATGGGC
GGGATATGTACGTGGACCAGGAACTGGACATCAACCGGCTGTCCGACTACGATGTGGACCATATCGTGCC
TCAGAGCTTTCTGAAGGACGACTCCATCGACAACAAGGTGCTGACCAGAAGCGACAAGAACCGGGGCAAG
AGCGACAACGTGCCCTCCGAAGAGGTCGTGAAGAAGATGAAGAACTACTGGCGGCAGCTGCTGAACGCCA
AGCTGATTACCCAGAGAAAGTTCGACAATCTGACCAAGGCCGAGAGAGGCGGCCTGAGCGAACTGGATAA
GGCCGGCTTCATCAAGAGACAGCTGGTGGAAACCCGGCAGATCACAAAGCACGTGGCACAGATCCTGGAC
TCCCGGATGAACACTAAGTACGACGAGAATGACAAGCTGATCCGGGAAGTGAAAGTGATCACCCTGAAGT
CCAAGCTGGTGTCCGATTTCCGGAAGGATTTCCAGTTTTACAAAGTGCGCGAGATCAACAACTACCACCA
CGCCCACGACGCCTACCTGAACGCCGTCGTGGGAACCGCCCTGATCAAAAAGTACCCTAAGCTGGAAAGC
GAGTTCGTGTACGGCGACTACAAGGTGTACGACGTGCGGAAGATGATCGCCAAGAGCGAGCAGGAAATCG
GCAAGGCTACCGCCAAGTACTTCTTCTACAGCAACATCATGAACTTTTTCAAGACCGAGATTACCCTGGC
CAACGGCGAGATCCGGAAGCGGCCTCTGATCGAGACAAACGGCGAAACCGGGGAGATCGTGTGGGATAAG
GGCCGGGATTTTGCCACCGTGCGGAAAGTGCTGAGCATGCCCCAAGTGAATATCGTGAAAAAGACCGAGG
TGCAGACAGGCGGCTTCAGCAAAGAGTCTATCCTGCCCAAGAGGAACAGCGATAAGCTGATCGCCAGAAA
GAAGGACTGGGACCCTAAGAAGTACGGCGGCTTCGACAGCCCCACCGTGGCCTATTCTGTGCTGGTGGTG
GCCAAAGTGGAAAAGGGCAAGTCCAAGAAACTGAAGAGTGTGAAAGAGCTGCTGGGGATCACCATCATGG
AAAGAAGCAGCTTCGAGAAGAATCCCATCGACTTTCTGGAAGCCAAGGGCTACAAAGAAGTGAAAAAGGA
CCTGATCATCAAGCTGCCTAAGTACTCCCTGTTCGAGCTGGAAAACGGCCGGAAGAGAATGCTGGCCTCT
GCCGGCGAACTGCAGAAGGGAAACGAACTGGCCCTGCCCTCCAAATATGTGAACTTCCTGTACCTGGCCA
GCCACTATGAGAAGCTGAAGGGCTCCCCCGAGGATAATGAGCAGAAACAGCTGTTTGTGGAACAGCACAA
GCACTACCTGGACGAGATCATCGAGCAGATCAGCGAGTTCTCCAAGAGAGTGATCCTGGCCGACGCTAAT
CTGGACAAAGTGCTGTCCGCCTACAACAAGCACCGGGATAAGCCCATCAGAGAGCAGGCCGAGAATATCA
TCCACCTGTTTACCCTGACCAATCTGGGAGCCCCTGCCGCCTTCAAGTACTTTGACACCACCATCGACCG
GAAGAGGTACACCAGCACCAAAGAGGTGCTGGACGCCACCCTGATCCACCAGAGCATCACCGGCCTGTAC
GAGACACGGATCGACCTGTCTCAGCTGGGAGGCGACAGCCCCAAGAAGAAGAGAAAGGTGGAGGCCAGCT
AAGAATTCCTAGAGCTCGCTGATCAGCCTCGACTGTGCCTTCTAGTTGCCAGCCATCTGTTGTTTGCCCC
TCCCCCGTGCCTTCCTTGACCCTGGAAGGTGCCACTCCCACTGTCCTTTCCTAATAAAATGAGGAAATTG
CATCGCATTGTCTGAGTAGGTGTCATTCTATTCTGGGGGGTGGGGTGGGGCAGGACAGCAAGGGGGAGGA
TTGGGAAGAGAATAGCAGGCATGCTGGGGAGCGGCCGCAGGAACCCCTAGTGATGGAGTTGGCCACTCCC
TCTCTGCGCGCTCGCTCGCTCACTGAGGCCGGGCGACCAAAGGTCGCCCGACGCCCGGGCTTTGCCCGGG
CGGCCTCAGTGAGCGAGCGAGCGCGCAGCTGCCTGCAGGGGCGCCTGATGCGGTATTTTCTCCTTACGCA
TCTGTGCGGTATTTCACACCGCATA
[142 nt withheld, positions 5906-6047]
C
[141 nt withheld, positions 6049-6189]
CCTTTGACGTTGGAGTCCACGTTCTTT
[37 nt withheld, positions 6217-6253]
ACCCTATCTCGGGCTATTCTTTTGATTTATAAGGGATTTTGCCGATTTCGGCCTATTGGTTAAAAAATGA
GCTGATTTAACAAAAATTTAACGCGAATTTTAACAAAATATTAACGTTTACAATTTTATGGTGCACTCTC
AGTACAATCTGCTCTGATGCCGCATAGTTAAGCCAGCCCCGACACCCGCCAACACCCGCTGACGCGCCCT
GACGGGCTTGTCTGCTCCCGGCATCCGCTTACAGACAAGCTGTGACCGTCTCCGGGAGCTGCATGTGTCA
GAGGTTTTCACCGTCATCACCGAAACGCGCGAGACGAAAGGGCCTCGTGATACGCCTATTTTTATAGGTT
AATGTCATGATAATAATGGTTTCTTAGACGTCAGGTGGCACTTTTCGGGGAAATGTGCGCGGAACCCCTA
TTTGTTTATTTTTCTAAATACATTCAAATATGTATCCGCTCATGAGACAATAACCCTGATAAATGCTTCA
ATAATATTGAAAAAGGAAGAGTATGAGTATTCAACATTTCCGTGTCGCCCTTATTCCCTTTTTTGCGGCA
TTTTGCCTTCCTGTTTTTGCTCACCCAGAAACGCTGGTGAAAGTAAAAGATGCTGAAGATCAGTTGGGTG
CACGAGTGGGTTACATCGAACTGGATCTCAACAGCGGTAAGATCCTTGAGAGTTTTCGCCCCGAAGAACG
TTTTCCAATGATGAGCACTTTTAAAGTTCTGCTATGTGGCGCGGTATTATCCCGTATTGACGCCGGGCAA
GAGCAACTCGGTCGCCGCATACACTATTCTCAGAATGACTTGGTTGAGTACTCACCAGTCACAGAAAAGC
ATCTTACGGATGGCATGACAGTAAGAGAATTATGCAGTGCTGCCATAACCATGAGTGATAACACTGCGGC
CAACTTACTTCTGACAACGATCGGAGGACCGAAGGAGCTAACCGCTTTTTTGCACAACATGGGGGATCAT
GTAACTCGCCTTGATCGTTGGGAACCGGAGCTGAATGAAGCCATACCAAACGACGAGCGTGACACCACGA
TGCCTGTAGCAATGGCAACAACGTTGCGCAAACTATTAACTGGCGAACTACTTACTCTAGCTTCCCGGCA
ACAATTAATAGACTGGATGGAGGCGGATAAAGTTGCAGGACCACTTCTGCGCTCGGCCCTTCCGGCTGGC
TGGTTTATTGCTGATAAATCTGGAGCCGGTGAGCGTGGAAGCCGCGGTATCATTGCAGCACTGGGGCCAG
ATGGTAAGCCCTCCCGTATCGTAGTTATCTACACGACGGGGAGTCAGGCAACTATGGATGAACGAAATAG
ACAGATCGCTGAGATAGGTGCCTCACTGATTAAGCATTGGTAACTGTCAGACCAAGTTTACTCATATATA
CTTTAGATTGATTTAAAACTTCATTTTTAATTTAAAAGGATCTAGGTGAAGATCCTTTTTGATAATCTCA
TGACCAAAATCCCTTAACGTGAGTTTTCGTTCCACTGAGCGTCAGACCCCGTAGAAAAGATCAAAGGATC
TTCTTGAGATCCTTTTTTTCTGCGCGTAATCTGCTGCTTGCAAACAAAAAAACCACCGCTACCAGCGGTG
GTTTGTTTGCCGGATCAAGAGCTACCAACTCTTTTTCCGAAGGTAACTGGCTTCAGCAGAGCGCAGATAC
CAAATACTGTCCTTCTAGTGTAGCCGTAGTTAGGCCACCACTTCAAGAACTCTGTAGCACCGCCTACATA
CCTCGCTCTGCTAATCCTGTTACCAGTGGCTGCTGCCAGTGGCGATAAGTCGTGTCTTACCGGGTTGGAC
TCAAGACGATAGTTACCGGATAAGGCGCAGCGGTCGGGCTGAACGGGGGGTTCGTGCACACAGCCCAGCT
TGGAGCGAACGACCTACACCGAACTGAGATACCTACAGCGTGAGCTATGAGAAAGCGCCACGCTTCCCGA
AGGGAGAAAGGCGGACAGGTATCCGGTAAGCGGCAGGGTCGGAACAGGAGAGCGCACGAGGGAGCTTCCA
GGGGGAAACGCCTGGTATCTTTATAGTCCTGTCGGGTTTCGCCACCTCTGACTTGAGCGTCGATTTTTGT
GATGCTCGTCAGGGGGGCGGAGCCTATGGAAAAACGCCAGCAACGCGGCCTTTTTACGGTTCCTGGCCTT
TTGCTGGCCTTTTGCTCACATGT
